Addgene plasmid #236436: pBABE-puro-2xFLAG-2xSTREP-E2F1
Purpose: stable expression of E2F1 using virus infection
Depositing lab: Michele Pagano. Depositing organization: NYU Grossman School of Medicine. Publication: Cyclin F Controls Cell-Cycle Transcriptional Outputs by Directing the Degradation of the Three Activator E2Fs. Clijsters L, Hoencamp C, Calis JJA, Marzio A, Handgraaf SM, Cuitino MC, Rosenberg BR, Leone G, Pagano M. Mol Cell. 2019 Jun 20;74(6):1264-1277.e7. doi: 10.1016/j.molcel.2019.04.010. Epub 2019 May 23. PubMed 31130363.
Backbone
  Vector backbone: pBABE-puro
  Vector type: Mammalian Expression
Growth in bacteria
  Bacterial resistance: Ampicillin, 100 μg/mL
  Growth temperature: 37°C
  Growth strain: DH5alpha
  Copy number: High Copy
Gene/Insert
  Gene/Insert name: E2F1
  Species: H. sapiens (human)
  Entrez Gene: E2F1 (a.k.a. E2F-1, RBAP1, RBBP3, RBP3)
  Tag / fusion protein: FLAG-FLAG-STREP-STREP (N terminal on insert)
  Cloning method: Restriction Enzyme; 5′ cloning site Unknown (unknown if destroyed)
Terms and licenses: Academic/Nonprofit Terms; Industry Terms: Not Available to Industry
How to cite: pBABE-puro-2xFLAG-2xSTREP-E2F1 was a gift from Michele Pagano (Addgene plasmid # 236436 ; http://n2t.net/addgene:236436 ; RRID:Addgene_236436)
