[The description below was written by a language model from this plasmid's Addgene catalogue record and pLannotate feature annotations shown in this document.]
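Description:
pBABE-puro-2xFLAG-2xSTREP-E2F1 is a Moloney murine leukemia virus-based retroviral expression vector built on the pBABE-puro backbone, intended for stable expression of human E2F1 in mammalian cells by viral infection. In bacteria it is maintained through a high-copy ColE1/pUC-type origin and selected with ampicillin via the β-lactamase gene and its bla promoter. A short lacI fragment in the backbone appears to be a cloning remnant.

The viral unit, which lies on the reverse strand of the 6.6 kb sequenced record, is bounded by MoMLV long terminal repeats. Downstream of one LTR are a packaging signal (annotated as an MESV Ψ fragment spanning the sequence origin) and a truncated gag region lacking its start codon. Together these allow the genomic RNA to be encapsidated when the plasmid is introduced into a packaging cell line that supplies the viral proteins in trans. No dedicated internal promoter is annotated upstream of the insert, consistent with the usual pBABE arrangement in which the 5′ LTR drives the gene of interest. The insert encodes E2F1, a transcription activator that controls G1-to-S cell-cycle genes. It carries an N-terminal tandem FLAG-FLAG-STREP-STREP tag, although the automated annotation detected only one FLAG and one Strep-Tag II fragment. These tags allow immunodetection and affinity purification of E2F1 on anti-FLAG or Strep-Tactin resins. Following E2F1, an SV40 enhancer/early promoter drives puromycin N-acetyltransferase, so transduced cells can be selected with puromycin. A fragment annotated as a ΔU3 3′ LTR adjoins the full LTR annotation, which probably reflects overlapping database matches rather than a self-inactivating design. The cloning sites used for the insert are not recorded.
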