Features (pLannotate 1.2.2; 14 found; start..end, strand, type, name):
    304..773     -  LTR            LTR: long terminal repeat from Moloney murine leukemia virus
    804..908     +  promoter       AmpR promoter: bla
    909..1769    +  CDS            AmpR: β-lactamase; bla; confers resistance to ampicillin, carbenicillin, and related antibiotics
   1929..2517    +  rep_origin     ori: high-copy-number ColE1/pMB1/pBR322/pUC origin of replication
   2700..2752    +  CDS            lacI (fragment): lac repressor; lacI; The lac repressor binds to the lac operator to inhibit transcription in E. coli. This inhibition can be relieved by adding lactose or isopropyl-β-D-thiogalactopyranoside (IPTG).
   2818..3287    -  LTR            LTR: long terminal repeat from Moloney murine leukemia virus
   3288..3409    -  LTR            3' LTR (ΔU3) (fragment): self-inactivating 3' long terminal repeat (LTR) from Moloney murine leukemia virus
   3508..4107    -  CDS            PuroR: puromycin N-acetyltransferase; pac from Streptomyces alboniger; confers resistance to puromycin
   4117..4446    -  promoter       SV40 promoter: SV40 enhancer and early promoter
   4503..5810    -  CDS            E2F1: E2F1_HUMAN - Also known as RBBP3. Experimental evidence at protein level: Swiss-Prot protein existence level 1. Transcription activator that binds DNA cooperatively with DP proteins through the E2 recognition site, 5'-TTTC[CG]CGC-3' found in the promoter region of a number of genes whose products are involved in cell cycle regulation or in DNA replication. The DRTF1/E2F complex functions in the control of cell-cycle progression from G1 to S phase. E2F1 binds preferentially RB1 in a cell-cycle dependent manner. It can mediate both cell proliferation and TP53/p53-dependent apoptosis. Blocks adip
   5827..5846    -  CDS            Strep-Tag II (fragment): peptide that binds Strep-Tactin®, an engineered form of streptavidin
   5961..5981    -  CDS            FLAG (fragment): FLAG® epitope tag, followed by an enterokinase cleavage site
   5996..6412    -  CDS            gag (truncated): truncated Moloney murine leukemia virus (MMLV) gag gene lacking the start codon
   6479..180     -  misc_feature   MESV Ψ (fragment) (across the origin): packaging signal of murine embryonic stem cell virus
>Addgene plasmid #236436 | pBABE-puro-2xFLAG-2xSTREP-E2F1 | addgene full sequence | sequence record 473712 | Addgene NGS Result
CATATCCTGACGGGGTCGGATTCCACATCGACTCCCTTCCTCAGGTCGGGCCACAAAAACGGCCCCCAAA
GTCCCTGGGACGTCTCCCAGGGTTGCGGCCGGGTGTTCAGAACTCGTCAGTTCCACCACGGGTCCGCCAG
ATACAGAGCTAGTTAGCTAACTAGTACCGACGCAGGCGCATAAAATCAGTCATAGACACTAGACAATCGG
ACAGACACAGATAAGTTGCTGGCCAGCTTGCCTCCCGGTGGTGGGTCGGTGGTCCCTGGGCAGGGGTCTC
CCGATCCCGGACGAGCCCCCAAATGAAAGACCCCCGCTGACGGGTAGTCAATCACTCAGAGGAGACCCTC
CCAAGGAACAGCGAGACCACAAGTCGGATGCAACTGCAAGAGGGTTTATTGGATACACGGGTACCCGGGC
GACTCAGTCAATCGGAGGACTGGCGCCCCGAGTGAGGGGTTGTGGGCTCTTTTATTGAGCTCGGGGAGCA
GAAGCGCGCGAACAGAAGCGAGAAGCGAACTGATTGGTTAGTTCAAATAAGGCACAGGGTCATTTCAGGT
CCTTGGGGCACCCTGGAAACATCTGATGGTTCTCTAGAAACTGCTGAGGGCTGGACCGCATCTGGGGACC
ATCTGTTCTTGGCCCTGAGCCGGGGCAGGAACTGCTTACCACAGATATCCTGTTTGGCCCATATTCAGCT
GTTCCATCTGTTCTTGGCCCTGAGCCGGGGCAGGAACTGCTTACCACAGATATCCTGTTTGGCCCATATT
CAGGCTGCAGGTGGCACTTTTCGGGGAAATGTGCGCGGAACCCCTATTTGTTTATTTTTCTAAATACATT
CAAATATGTATCCGCTCATGAGACAATAACCCTGATAAATGCTTCAATAATATTGAAAAAGGAAGAGTAT
GAGTATTCAACATTTCCGTGTCGCCCTTATTCCCTTTTTTGCGGCATTTTGCCTTCCTGTTTTTGCTCAC
CCAGAAACGCTGGTGAAAGTAAAAGATGCTGAAGATCAGTTGGGTGCACGAGTGGGTTACATCGAACTGG
ATCTCAACAGCGGTAAGATCCTTGAGAGTTTTCGCCCCGAAGAACGTTTTCCAATGATGAGCACTTTTAA
AGTTCTGCTATGTGGCGCGGTATTATCCCGTATTGACGCCGGGCAAGAGCAACTCGGTCGCCGCATACAC
TATTCTCAGAATGACTTGGTTGAGTACTCACCAGTCACAGAAAAGCATCTTACGGATGGCATGACAGTAA
GAGAATTATGCAGTGCTGCCATAACCATGAGTGATAACACTGCGGCCAACTTACTTCTGACAACGATCGG
AGGACCGAAGGAGCTAACCGCTTTTTTGCACAACATGGGGGATCATGTAACTCGCCTTGATCGTTGGGAA
CCGGAGCTGAATGAAGCCATACCAAACGACGAGCGTGACACCACGATGCCTGTAGCAATGGCAACAACGT
TGCGCAAACTATTAACTGGCGAACTACTTACTCTAGCTTCCCGGCAACAATTAATAGACTGGATGGAGGC
GGATAAAGTTGCAGGACCACTTCTGCGCTCGGCCCTTCCGGCTGGCTGGTTTATTGCTGATAAATCTGGA
GCCGGTGAGCGTGGGTCTCGCGGTATCATTGCAGCACTGGGGCCAGATGGTAAGCCCTCCCGTATCGTAG
TTATCTACACGACGGGGAGTCAGGCAACTATGGATGAACGAAATAGACAGATCGCTGAGATAGGTGCCTC
ACTGATTAAGCATTGGTAACTGTCAGACCAAGTTTACTCATATATACTTTAGATTGATTTGCGGCCGCAA
AAGGATCTAGGTGAAGATCCTTTTTGATAATCTCATGACCAAAATCCCTTAACGTGAGTTTTCGTTCCAC
TGAGCGTCAGACCCCGTAGAAAAGATCAAAGGATCTTCTTGAGATCCTTTTTTTCTGCGCGTAATCTGCT
GCTTGCAAACAAAAAAACCACCGCTACCAGCGGTGGTTTGTTTGCCGGATCAAGAGCTACCAACTCTTTT
TCCGAAGGTAACTGGCTTCAGCAGAGCGCAGATACCAAATACTGTTCTTCTAGTGTAGCCGTAGTTAGGC
CACCACTTCAAGAACTCTGTAGCACCGCCTACATACCTCGCTCTGCTAATCCTGTTACCAGTGGCTGCTG
CCAGTGGCGATAAGTCGTGTCTTACCGGGTTGGACTCAAGACGATAGTTACCGGATAAGGCGCAGCGGTC
GGGCTGAACGGGGGGTTCGTGCACACAGCCCAGCTTGGAGCGAACGACCTACACCGAACTGAGATACCTA
CAGCGTGAGCTATGAGAAAGCGCCACGCTTCCCGAAGGGAGAAAGGCGGACAGGTATCCGGTAAGCGGCA
GGGTCGGAACAGGAGAGCGCACGAGGGAGCTTCCAGGGGGAAACGCCTGGTATCTTTATAGTCCTGTCGG
GTTTCGCCACCTCTGACTTGAGCGTCGATTTTTGTGATGCTCGTCAGGGGGGCGGAGCCTATGGAAAAAC
GCCAGCAACGCGGCCTTTTTACGGTTCCTGGCCTTTTGCTGGCCTTTTGCTCACATGTTCTTTCCTGCGT
TATCCCCTGATTCTGTGGATAACCGTATTACCGCCTTTGAGTGAGCTGATACCGCTCGCCGCAGCCGAAC
GACCGAGCGCAGCGAGTCAGTGAGCGAGGAAGCGGAAGAGCGCCCAATACGCAAACCGCCTCTCCCCGCG
CGTTGGCCGATTCATTAATGCAACTATGGCCATTTAATGTAAATACTTAAGAAAAAAAACCAAATTAATT
TTGATACATGCTGCATGTGAAAGACCCCCGCTGACGGGTAGTCAATCACTCAGAGGAGACCCTCCCAAGG
AACAGCGAGACCACAAGTCGGATGCAACTGCAAGAGGGTTTATTGGATACACGGGTACCCGGGCGACTCA
GTCAATCGGAGGACTGGCGCCCCGAGTGAGGGGTTGTGGGCTCTTTTATTGAGCTCGGGGAGCAGAAGCG
CGCGAACAGAAGCGAGAAGCGAACTGATTGGTTAGTTCAAATAAGGCACAGGGTCATTTCAGGTCCTTGG
GGCACCCTGGAAACATCTGATGGTTCTCTAGAAACTGCTGAGGGCTGGACCGCATCTGGGGACCATCTGT
TCTTGGCCCTGAGCCGGGGCAGGAACTGCTTACCACAGATATCCTGTTTGGCCCATATTCAGCTGTTCCA
TCTGTTCTTGGCCCTGAGCCGGGGCAGGAACTGCTTACCACAGATATCCTGTTTGGCCCATATTCAGCTG
TTCCATCTGTTCCTGACCTTGATCTGAACTTCTCTATTCTCAGTTATGTATTTTTCCATGCCTTGCAAAA
TGGCGTTACTTAAGCTAGCTTGCCAAACCTACAGGTGGGGTCTTTCATTCCCCCCTTTTTCTGGAGACTA
AATAAAATCTTTTATTTTATCGATGCATGGGGTCGTGCGCTCCTTTCGGTCGGGCGCTGCGGGTCGTGGG
GCGGGCGTCAGGCACCGGGCTTGCGGGTCATGCACCAGGTGCGCGGTCCTTCGGGCACCTCGACGTCGGC
GGTGACGGTGAAGCCGAGCCGCTCGTAGAAGGGGAGGTTGCGGGGCGCGGAGGTCTCCAGGAAGGCGGGC
ACCCCGGCGCGCTCGGCCGCCTCCACTCCGGGGAGCACGACGGCGCTGCCCAGACCCTTGCCCTGGTGGT
CGGGCGAGACGCCGACGGTGGCCAGGAACCACGCGGGCTCCTTGGGCCGGTGCGGCGCCAGGAGGCCTTC
CATCTGTTGCTGCGCGGCCAGCCGGGAACCGCTCAACTCGGCCATGCGCGGGCCGATCTCGGCGAACACC
GCCCCCGCTTCGACGCTCTCCGGCGTGGTCCAGACCGCCACCGCGGCGCCGTCGTCCGCGACCCACACCT
TGCCGATGTCGAGCCCGACGCGCGTGAGGAAGAGTTCTTGCAGCTCGGTGACCCGCTCGATGTGGCGGTC
CGGATCGACGGTGTGGCGCGTGGCGGGGTAGTCGGCGAACGCGGCGGCGAGGGTGCGTACGGCCCTGGGG
ACGTCGTCGCGGGTGGCGAGGCGCACCGTGGGCTTGTACTCGGTCATGGTAAGCTTTTTGCAAAAGCCTA
GGCCTCCAAAAAAGCCTCCTCACTACTTCTGGAATAGCTCAGAGGCCGAGGCGGCCTCGGCCTCTGCATA
AATAAAAAAAATTAGTCAGCCATGGGGCGGAGAATGGGCGGAACTGGGCGGAGTTAGGGGCGGGATGGGC
GGAGTTAGGGGCGGGACTATGGTTGCTGACTAATTGAGATGCATGCTTTGCATACTTCTGCCTGCTGGGG
AGCCTGGGGACTTTCCACACCTGGTTGCTGACTAATTGAGATGCATGCTTTGCATACTTCTGCCTGCTGG
GGAGCCTGGGGACTTTCCACACCCTAACTGACACACATTCCACAGGGTCGACCACTGTGCTGGCGAATTC
CTACGTACCACCACACTGGTCAGAAATCCAGGGGGGTGAGGTCCCCAAAGTCACAGTCGAAGAGGTCTCT
GATGCCCTCGCCCTCCTCGAGGCCGAAGTGGTAGTCGAGGGCCTCGTGGGGTGGGGAAAGGCTGATGAAC
TCCTCAGGGAGGAGGCCGGAGAAGTCCTCCCGCACATGCTCCAGGAGCGAGTCGGCCGCCACCAGCGGGG
ACAGGCGGTCCTCGTCCACGGGAGCCCGCAGGCTGCCCATCCGGGACAACAGCGGTTTTTGCTCCAGGCT
GAGTAGAGACTGGCTGGGATCTGTGGTGAGGGATGAGGGGGGAGATGATGGTGGTGGTGACACTATGGTG
GCAGAGTCAGTGGCCCTGTTCTCCTCCTCAGAAGTGACCTCCTGGGATGGGGTCTTCCCAGGGCTGATCC
CACCTACGGTCTCCTCAGGGCACAGGAAAACATCGATCGGGCCTTGTTTGCTCTTAAGGGAGATCTGAAA
GTTCTCCGAAGAGTCCACGGCTTGGAGCTGGGTCTCAGGAGGGGCTTTGATCACCATAACCATCTGCTCT
GCAGGGTCTGCAATGCTACGAAGGTCCTGACACGTCACGTAGGCCAGGCGCTGGCTGTCAGTGTCCTCGG
AGAGCAGGCGCAGCTGCGTAGTACAGATATTCATCAGGTGGTCCAGCTGCTGCTCGCTCTCCTGCAGCTG
TCGGAGGTCCTGGGTCAACCCCTCAAGCCGTCCGCCGACGCCCACTGTGGTGTGGCTGCCCAGCCACTGG
ATGTGGTTCTTGGACTTCTTGGCAATGAGCTGGATGCCCTCAAGGACGTTGGTGATGTCATAGATGCGCC
GCTTCTGCACCTTCAGCACCTCGGCAGCCCAGTTCAGGTCGACGACACCGTCAGCCGAGTGGCTCAGCAG
CTCCAGGAAGCGCTTGGTGGTCAGATTCAGTGAGGTCTCATAGCGTGACTTCTCCCCCGGGGATTTCACA
CCTTTTCCTGGATGGCGGCCTCTGCCCCGAGCTGGCCCACTGCTCTCGGCCAGGTACTGATGGTCAGTTT
CCAGGTCCAGCCTCCGCTTCACCGGCGGGCGGCCGAGCGCGGGCCGCGGCGCACTGGGTGTGGGCCGGGG
CGCCTGCGGTGTGGCGAAGAGCAGCAGGTCAGGGTCGCAGGGGCCGGCGGCGGGCGCCGCGGGGCCGGTG
GGAGCCGGCGGGGCGCTGGCGTCCTGCGCGGCGGAGATGATGACGATCTGCGAGGAGTCGAGCAGCCGCA
GCGCGCCGGCCCCGAGCAGGGCCTCCAGCGCCGGCGCGCATGGGCCGCCCGCAGGGGCCCCGGCCAAGGC
GGATCCAGCTCCTTTCTCGAACTGCGGGTGGCTCCAGCTTCCTCCTCCGCTGCCTCCGCCGCTTCCTCCT
CCCTTCTCGAACTGAGGGTGGCTCCAGCTGGCGGCCGACCCTTTATCATCATCATCTTTATAATCCATAG
ATCCTGGTACCTTGTCATCGTCGTCCTTGTAGTCCATGGTCGGCCGGCGCCTAGAGAAGGAGTGAGGGCT
GGATAAAGGGAGGATCGAGGCGGGGTCGAACGAGGAGGTTCAAGGGGGAGAGACGGGGCGGATGGAGGAA
GAGGAGGCGGAGGCTTAGGGTGTACAAAGGGCTTGACCCAGGGAGGGGGGTCAAAAGCCAAGGCTTCCCA
GGTCACGATGTAGGGGACCTGGTCTGGGTGTCCATGCGGGCCAGGTGAAAAGACCTTGATCTTAACCTGG
GTGATGAGGTCTCGGTTAAAGGTGCCGTCTCGCGGCCATCCGACGTTAAAGGTTGGCCATTCTGCAGAGC
AGAAGGTAACCCAACGTCTCTTCTTGACATCTACCGACTGGTTGTGAGCGATCCGCTCGACATCTTTCCA
GTGACCTAAGGTCAAACTTAAGGGAGTGGTAACAGTCTGGCCCTAATTTTCAGACAAATACAGAAACACA
GTCAGACAGAGACAACACAGAACGATGCTGCAGCGCTGCAGCAGACAAGACGCGCGGCTTCGGTTCCAAA
CCGAAAGCAAAAATTCAGACGGAGGCGGGAACTGTTTTAGGTTCTCGTCTCCTACCAGAACCA
